Addgene plasmid #120341: pGL4.23-MYC-e3
Purpose: pGL4.23-MYC with an enhancer cloned upstream of the MYC promoter.
Depositing lab: Eric Lander. Depositing organization: Broad Institute. Publication: Systematic mapping of functional enhancer-promoter connections with CRISPR interference. Fulco CP, Munschauer M, Anyoha R, Munson G, Grossman SR, Perez EM, Kane M, Cleary B, Lander ES, Engreitz JM. Science. 2016 Sep 29. pii: aag2445. 10.1126/science.aag2445 PubMed 27708057.
Backbone
  Vector backbone: pGL4.23-MYC
  Backbone size w/o insert (bp): 5322
  Total vector size (bp): 6793
  Modifications to backbone: pGL4.23-MYC is a modified version of the Promega pGL4.23 vector. Contains the MYC promoter in place of the minimal promoter and polyadenylation signals flanking the enhancer cloning site.
  Vector type: Mammalian Expression, Luciferase
Growth in bacteria
  Bacterial resistance: Ampicillin, 100 μg/mL
  Growth temperature: 37°C
  Growth strain: DH5alpha
  Copy number: High Copy
Gene/Insert
  Gene/Insert name: chr8:129056967-129058438 (hg19)
  Species: H. sapiens (human)
  Insert size (bp): 1501
  Promoter: MYC
  Cloning method: Gibson Cloning
  Sequencing primers: 5′ CACTGCGGCTCCTCATCGCG; 3′ TCCGGTGCCCTGAATGAACT
Terms and licenses: Academic/Nonprofit Terms; Industry Terms: Not Available to Industry
How to cite: pGL4.23-MYC-e3 was a gift from Eric Lander (Addgene plasmid # 120341 ; http://n2t.net/addgene:120341 ; RRID:Addgene_120341)
