[The description below was written by a language model from this plasmid's Addgene catalogue record and pLannotate feature annotations shown in this document.]
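Description:
pGL4.23-MYC-e3 is a mammalian firefly luciferase reporter plasmid used to test the enhancer activity of a candidate human regulatory element on the MYC promoter. Its backbone, pGL4.23-MYC, is a modified version of the Promega pGL4.23 vector in which the minimal promoter has been replaced by the MYC promoter and polyadenylation signals have been placed on either side of the enhancer cloning site. It is maintained in E. coli as a high-copy plasmid through a ColE1/pUC-type origin and selected with ampicillin via the β-lactamase gene. No mammalian selection marker is recorded, which fits use by transient transfection.

The insert, about 1.5 kb and introduced by Gibson assembly, is a human genomic segment from chromosome 8 (hg19 coordinates) in the wider MYC region, designated e3. In both the depositor and sequencing-derived annotations, it corresponds to the unannotated stretch following an SV40 poly(A) signal. Downstream lie a synthetic poly(A) signal and an RNA polymerase II pause site, then a short unannotated gap that presumably holds the MYC promoter, the luciferase coding sequence and an SV40 late poly(A) signal. The terminators around the enhancer site limit read-through transcription from the backbone or from the enhancer itself, so luciferase output reflects promoter activation rather than spurious transcripts.

Short hits to NeoR/KanR, Tn5 transposase, M13 ori, TcR, SV40 VP1 and large T antigen are fragments. They most likely represent spacer or residual vector sequence rather than functional parts. The two sequence records differ by only a few bases and in their start position. The plasmid comes from a study mapping enhancer–promoter connections by CRISPR interference, where it would be compared with the enhancer-less parent.
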