Features (pLannotate 1.2.2; 13 found; start..end, strand, type, name):
      3..44      -  promoter       AmpR promoter (fragment): bla
    151..272     +  polyA_signal   SV40 poly(A) signal: SV40 polyadenylation signal
   1763..1993    -  CDS            NeoR/KanR (fragment): aminoglycoside phosphotransferase confers resistance to neomycin, kanamycin, and G418 (Geneticin®)
   2025..2324    -  CDS            tnpA (fragment): TN5P_ECOLX - Also known as tnp. Experimental evidence at protein level: Swiss-Prot protein existence level 1. Mediates transposition of transposon Tn5 by a 'cut and paste' mechanism. First, the monomeric transposase binds the 19 bp inverted DNA repeats flanking the transposon. Then, dimerization of the DNA- bound transposase creates a synaptic DNA complex. After nicking of the first DNA strand, excision of the transposon proceeds through a series of intermediates. The transposase then mediates the insertion of the transposon at a new site by strand transfer. The activity of the wild- type tran
   2327..2421    -  rep_origin     M13 ori (fragment): M13 bacteriophage origin of replication; arrow indicates direction of (+) strand synthesis
   2478..2526    +  polyA_signal   poly(A) signal: synthetic polyadenylation signal
   2540..2631    +  misc_feature   pause site: RNA polymerase II transcriptional pause signal from the human α2 globin gene
   2911..4563    +  CDS            luciferase: firefly luciferase; luc+; enhanced luc+ version of the luciferase gene
   4607..4728    -  polyA_signal   SV40 poly(A) signal: SV40 polyadenylation signal
   4751..4819    -  CDS            large T antigen (fragment): large T antigen from SV40 (simian virus 40)
   4835..4967    +  CDS            TcR (fragment): tetracycline efflux protein; tet; confers resistance to tetracycline
   5147..5735    -  rep_origin     ori: high-copy-number ColE1/pMB1/pBR322/pUC origin of replication
   5935..2       -  CDS            AmpR (across the origin): β-lactamase confers resistance to ampicillin, carbenicillin, and related antibiotics
>Addgene plasmid #120341 | pGL4.23-MYC-e3 | depositor full sequence | sequence record 229115 | pGL4.23-MYC-e3 sequence 6793 bps
ATACTCGTCCTTTTTCAATATTATTGAAGCATTTATCAGGGTTACACTGCGGCTCCTCATCGCGATAATA
AACCCCAGTAAATGCTTTTAAAAAACCTCCCACACCTCCCCCTGAACCTGAAACATAAAATGAATGCAAT
TGTTGTTGTTAACTTGTTTATTGCAGCTTATAATGGTTACAAATAAAGCAATAGCATCACAAATTTCACA
AATAAAGCATTTTTTTCACTGCATTCTAGTTGTGGTTTGTCCAAACTCATCAATGTATCTTATCATGTCT
GTGGAAAACGTGTCCCCTTGGTTTCCTCTTTCAGCATTGTCATTTCTTCTGAAAGGTGAGCAGCTATGAA
TCTGAGCAAGAGTGAGAAGGTTCGAGCTAACACTTGCTTAAGAGGGCTGGAACTACATCTGAAATAGTTT
GGGGTCTGTAGCTTCTTGTTAGTCCCCAGAATCCCTATAACAGGGATGCTCTAAGACTGTGGTCCTCAAA
CTCCACTGCATAATAGAATCACCTGGGGAGATGTTATAAATCCAAATGCCCAGGTCCCATTTCAGACAAA
ATCAAAATCTTTGCAGCTGGGGTACTAGCAGCAGGATTTAAAAAATCCTCTAGGCAATTCCAAGCTTCAA
CCCAGTCTTAGAACAACTGATCTAAGAGTCAAATCCAACAGGAAAGGAAAACATGGCAGAGAGGAAAGCA
TCCCCATCCTTGAGCAGTGTCATCTGCAGAACTACTTCAGCTCATTATGAAGCCGCTCCTCATTACGCCT
TACAGGGCAGCTCGGTTGTCACAAGGAGCTAACAGACTTGAAAGTTGCCCTGGATCACTGCTTTTGTAAC
ACACCCTTCCAAAGTCTTCTGGAAGCAGGTAAGGGTAGAAAATACCAACAAATACAGCCATGTGGGTAAC
TCTTGTGGAAAAAGCATTGGGTTGCGTGCAGACAGCTGGTTCTGGCCCTAGGCTCTTTCACTAATACTAC
GTAACTTAAAAAGCATATAACACTTATGCATCAGTTTCTTCAGTAGTGAAATAAAGATAAGAACTGACTT
ACCCATTAGATAAGATGTTGTGGGGTACAAGCCAGAAGACATAGGTCAGCTGTGGCAAAGCATTTTTATT
TAACATGTTTTCCAGGTCTTCAATGGAACATAAAAAGTTTAGGAGAGAGAAATGTCCCCTTAAACATTTT
TTTTCAATGAGAGAAGGGAGGAGTCAAGGAGTAGAGTTGGTCGGCCACATGAAAGCTCCCTTCAGAGCAG
GCTGCCGTGGTGCCTGCCCACAAGGGGTACAAGTGGGGCCAGTGATAGGGCAGGAGCTCAGGGTGTGTCC
AAGGGCTGCCCCAGCAAAGACGTTAAGATAGGATATGTTATCTGGGAACAATGGAACAACTGTACCGTTG
TCCTAAACCTGAATCTGACAAGAGGGGATAAGACTCCAGGAAGCATGTCCCCAAACCACTGGCCAGAGTG
GCCCCAACAAACCACTGGTCCATTTGTTCATTCCTTTATCTACTTACTCATTCATGTACCTTACAGTAGT
GTATGTCAACTACATATCAAGAATTGTATGGATGTACAAGATTGTAGGAATGCTGGAATGAATAAGGCTC
ACTCCGCACCCTCAGGAGGGACAAAGATAAGTAGGGCAAACAAGTGGTATTTAAGTACAACACAATGTGC
TAAAGTATAATAAAATAACAAGTATAATAGTAAATAGCCACCACTCATTGATGGCCAACTATGCACAGGC
ACCATACTTGGTGCAAGGAACGCCCGTCGTGGCCAGCCACGATAGCCGCGCTGCCTCGTCCTGCAGTTCA
TTCAGGGCACCGGACAGGTCGGTCTTGACAAAAAGAACCGGGCGCCCCTGCGCTGACAGCCGGAACACGG
CGGCATCAGAGCAGCCGATTGTCTGTTGTGCCCAGTCATAGCCGAATAGCCTCTCCACCCAAGCGGCCGG
AGAACCTGCGTGCAATCCATCTTGTTCAATCATGCGAAACGATCCTCATCCTGTCTCTTGATCAGATCTT
GATCCCCTGCGCCATCAGATCCTTGGCGGCAAGAAAGCCATCCAGTTTACTTTGCAGGGCTTCCCAACCT
TACCAGAGGGCGCCCCAGCTGGCAATTCCGGTTCGCTTGCTGTCCATAAAACCGCCCAGTCTAGCTATCG
CCATGTAAGCCCACTGCAAGCTACCTGCTTTCTCTTTGCGCTTGCGTTTTCCCTTGTCCAGATAGCCCAG
TAGCTGACATTCATCCGGGGTCAGCACCGTTTCTGCGGACTGGCTTTCTACGTGTTCCGCTTCCTTTAGC
AGCCCTTGCGCCCTGAATTTTGTTAAAATTCGCGTTAAATTTTTGTTAAATCAGCTCATTTTTTAACCAA
TAGGCCGAAATCGGCAAAATCCCTTATAAATCAAAAGAATACGTCTCTCAAGGATAAGTAAGTAATATTA
AGGTACGGGAGGTATTGGACAGGCCGCAATAAAATATCTTTATTTTCATTACATCTGTGTGTTGGTTTTT
TGTGTGAATCGATAGTACTAACATACGCTCTCCATCAAAACAAAACGAAACAAAACAAACTAGCAAAATA
GGCTGTCCCCAGTGCAAGTGCAGGTGCCAGAACATTTCTCTGGCCTAACTGGCCGGTACCTGAGCTCGCT
AGCCTCGAGGATATCAAGATCTGGCCTCGGCGGCCAAGCTTACCCCCGAGCTGTGCTGCTCGCGGCCGCC
ACCGCCGGGCCCCGGCCGTCCCTGGCTCCCCTCCTGCCTCGAGAAGGGCAGGGCTTCTCAGAGGCTTGGC
GGGAAAAAGAACGGAGGGAGGGATCGCGCTGAGTATAAAAGCCGGTTTTCGGGGCTTTATCTAACTCGCT
GTAGTAATTCCGGCAATCCGGTACTGTTGGTAAAGCCACCATGGAAGACGCCAAAAACATAAAGAAAGGC
CCGGCGCCATTCTATCCGCTGGAAGATGGAACCGCTGGAGAGCAACTGCATAAGGCTATGAAGAGATACG
CCCTGGTTCCTGGAACAATTGCTTTTACAGATGCACATATCGAGGTGGACATCACTTACGCTGAGTACTT
CGAAATGTCCGTTCGGTTGGCAGAAGCTATGAAACGATATGGGCTGAATACAAATCACAGAATCGTCGTA
TGCAGTGAAAACTCTCTTCAATTCTTTATGCCGGTGTTGGGCGCGTTATTTATCGGAGTTGCAGTTGCGC
CCGCGAACGACATTTATAATGAACGTGAATTGCTCAACAGTATGGGCATTTCGCAGCCTACCGTGGTGTT
CGTTTCCAAAAAGGGGTTGCAAAAAATTTTGAACGTGCAAAAAAAGCTCCCAATCATCCAAAAAATTATT
ATCATGGATTCTAAAACGGATTACCAGGGATTTCAGTCGATGTACACGTTCGTCACATCTCATCTACCTC
CCGGTTTTAATGAATACGATTTTGTGCCAGAGTCCTTCGATAGGGACAAGACAATTGCACTGATCATGAA
CTCCTCTGGATCTACTGGTCTGCCTAAAGGTGTCGCTCTGCCTCATAGAACTGCCTGCGTGAGATTCTCG
CATGCCAGAGATCCTATTTTTGGCAATCAAATCATTCCGGATACTGCGATTTTAAGTGTTGTTCCATTCC
ATCACGGTTTTGGAATGTTTACTACACTCGGATATTTGATATGTGGATTTCGAGTCGTCTTAATGTATAG
ATTTGAAGAAGAGCTGTTTCTGAGGAGCCTTCAGGATTACAAGATTCAAAGTGCGCTGCTGGTGCCAACC
CTATTCTCCTTCTTCGCCAAAAGCACTCTGATTGACAAATACGATTTATCTAATTTACACGAAATTGCTT
CTGGTGGCGCTCCCCTCTCTAAGGAAGTCGGGGAAGCGGTTGCCAAGAGGTTCCATCTGCCAGGTATCAG
GCAAGGATATGGGCTCACTGAGACTACATCAGCTATTCTGATTACACCCGAGGGGGATGATAAACCGGGC
GCGGTCGGTAAAGTTGTTCCATTTTTTGAAGCGAAGGTTGTGGATCTGGATACCGGGAAAACGCTGGGCG
TTAATCAAAGAGGCGAACTGTGTGTGAGAGGTCCTATGATTATGTCCGGTTATGTAAACAATCCGGAAGC
GACCAACGCCTTGATTGACAAGGATGGATGGCTACATTCTGGAGACATAGCTTACTGGGACGAAGACGAA
CACTTCTTCATCGTTGACCGCCTGAAGTCTCTGATTAAGTACAAAGGCTATCAGGTGGCTCCCGCTGAAT
TGGAATCCATCTTGCTCCAACACCCCAACATCTTCGACGCAGGTGTCGCAGGTCTTCCCGACGATGACGC
CGGTGAACTTCCCGCCGCCGTTGTTGTTTTGGAGCACGGAAAGACGATGACGGAAAAAGAGATCGTGGAT
TACGTCGCCAGTCAAGTAACAACCGCGAAAAAGTTGCGCGGAGGAGTTGTGTTTGTGGACGAAGTACCGA
AAGGTCTTACCGGAAAACTCGACGCAAGAAAAATCAGAGAGATCCTCATAAAGGCCAAGAAGGGCGGAAA
GATCGCCGTGTAATAATTCTAGAGTCGGGGCGGCCGGCCGCTTCGAGCAGACATGATAAGATACATTGAT
GAGTTTGGACAAACCACAACTAGAATGCAGTGAAAAAAATGCTTTATTTGTGAAATTTGTGATGCTATTG
CTTTATTTGTAACCATTATAAGCTGCAATAAACAAGTTAACAACAACAATTGCATTCATTTTATGTTTCA
GGTTCAGGGGGAGGTGTGGGAGGTTTTTTAAAGCAAGTAAAACCTCTACAAATGTGGTAAAATCGATAAG
GATCCGTCGACCGATGCCCTTGAGAGCCTTCAACCCAGTCAGCTCCTTCCGGTGGGCGCGGGGCATGACT
ATCGTCGCCGCACTTATGACTGTCTTCTTTATCATGCAACTCGTAGGACAGGTGCCGGCAGCGCTCTTCC
GCTTCCTCGCTCACTGACTCGCTGCGCTCGGTCGTTCGGCTGCGGCGAGCGGTATCAGCTCACTCAAAGG
CGGTAATACGGTTATCCACAGAATCAGGGGATAACGCAGGAAAGAACATGTGAGCAAAAGGCCAGCAAAA
GGCCAGGAACCGTAAAAAGGCCGCGTTGCTGGCGTTTTTCCATAGGCTCCGCCCCCCTGACGAGCATCAC
AAAAATCGACGCTCAAGTCAGAGGTGGCGAAACCCGACAGGACTATAAAGATACCAGGCGTTTCCCCCTG
GAAGCTCCCTCGTGCGCTCTCCTGTTCCGACCCTGCCGCTTACCGGATACCTGTCCGCCTTTCTCCCTTC
GGGAAGCGTGGCGCTTTCTCATAGCTCACGCTGTAGGTATCTCAGTTCGGTGTAGGTCGTTCGCTCCAAG
CTGGGCTGTGTGCACGAACCCCCCGTTCAGCCCGACCGCTGCGCCTTATCCGGTAACTATCGTCTTGAGT
CCAACCCGGTAAGACACGACTTATCGCCACTGGCAGCAGCCACTGGTAACAGGATTAGCAGAGCGAGGTA
TGTAGGCGGTGCTACAGAGTTCTTGAAGTGGTGGCCTAACTACGGCTACACTAGAAGAACAGTATTTGGT
ATCTGCGCTCTGCTGAAGCCAGTTACCTTCGGAAAAAGAGTTGGTAGCTCTTGATCCGGCAAACAAACCA
CCGCTGGTAGCGGTGGTTTTTTTGTTTGCAAGCAGCAGATTACGCGCAGAAAAAAAGGATCTCAAGAAGA
TCCTTTGATCTTTTCTACGGGGTCTGACGCTCAGTGGAACGAAAACTCACGTTAAGGGATTTTGGTCATG
AGATTATCAAAAAGGATCTTCACCTAGATCCTTTTAAATTAAAAATGAAGTTTTAAATCAATCTAAAGTA
TATATGAGTAAACTTGGTCTGACAGCGGCCGCAAATGCTAAACCACTGCAGTGGTTACCAGTGCTTGATC
AGTGAGGCACCGATCTCAGCGATCTGCCTATTTCGTTCGTCCATAGTGGCCTGACTCCCCGTCGTGTAGA
TCACTACGATTCGTGAGGGCTTACCATCAGGCCCCAGCGCAGCAATGATGCCGCGAGAGCCGCGTTCACC
GGCCCCCGATTTGTCAGCAATGAACCAGCCAGCAGGGAGGGCCGAGCGAAGAAGTGGTCCTGCTACTTTG
TCCGCCTCCATCCAGTCTATGAGCTGCTGTCGTGATGCTAGAGTAAGAAGTTCGCCAGTGAGTAGTTTCC
GAAGAGTTGTGGCCATTGCTACTGGCATCGTGGTATCACGCTCGTCGTTCGGTATGGCTTCGTTCAACTC
TGGTTCCCAGCGGTCAAGCCGGGTCACATGATCACCCATATTATGAAGAAATGCAGTCAGCTCCTTAGGG
CCTCCGATCGTTGTCAGAAGTAAGTTGGCCGCGGTGTTGTCGCTCATGGTAATGGCAGCACTACACAATT
CTCTTACCGTCATGCCATCCGTAAGATGCTTTTCCGTGACCGGCGAGTACTCAACCAAGTCGTTTTGTGA
GTAGTGTATACGGCGACCAAGCTGCTCTTGCCCGGCGTCTATACGGGACAACACCGCGCCACATAGCAGT
ACTTTGAAAGTGCTCATCATCGGGAATCGTTCTTCGGGGCGGAAAGACTCAAGGATCTTGCCGCTATTGA
GATCCAGTTCGATATAGCCCACTCTTGCACCCAGTTGATCTTCAGCATCTTTTACTTTCACCAGCGTTTC
GGGGTGTGCAAAAACAGGCAAGCAAAATGCCGCAAAGAAGGGAATGAGTGCGACACGAAAATGTTGGATG
CTC
