Features (pLannotate 1.2.2; 14 found; start..end, strand, type, name):
     75..196     +  polyA_signal   SV40 poly(A) signal: SV40 polyadenylation signal
   1687..1917    -  CDS            NeoR/KanR (fragment): aminoglycoside phosphotransferase confers resistance to neomycin, kanamycin, and G418 (Geneticin®)
   1949..2248    -  CDS            tnpA (fragment): TN5P_ECOLX - Also known as tnp. Experimental evidence at protein level: Swiss-Prot protein existence level 1. Mediates transposition of transposon Tn5 by a 'cut and paste' mechanism. First, the monomeric transposase binds the 19 bp inverted DNA repeats flanking the transposon. Then, dimerization of the DNA- bound transposase creates a synaptic DNA complex. After nicking of the first DNA strand, excision of the transposon proceeds through a series of intermediates. The transposase then mediates the insertion of the transposon at a new site by strand transfer. The activity of the wild- type tran
   2251..2342    -  rep_origin     M13 ori (fragment): M13 bacteriophage origin of replication; arrow indicates direction of (+) strand synthesis
   2402..2450    +  polyA_signal   poly(A) signal: synthetic polyadenylation signal
   2464..2555    +  misc_feature   pause site: RNA polymerase II transcriptional pause signal from the human α2 globin gene
   2835..4487    +  CDS            luciferase: firefly luciferase; luc+; enhanced luc+ version of the luciferase gene
   4521..4571    +  CDS            VP1_SV40 (fragment): Experimental evidence at protein level: Swiss-Prot protein existence level 1. Forms an icosahedral capsid with a T=7 symmetry and a 40 nm diameter. The capsid is composed of 72 pentamers linked to each other by disulfide bonds and associated with VP2 or VP3 proteins. Binds to N- glycolylneuraminic analog of the ganglioside GM1 on the cell surface to provide virion attachment to target cell (PubMed:18353982). Once attached, the virion is internalized by caveolin-mediated endocytosis and traffics to the endoplasmic reticulum. Inside the endoplasmic reticulum, the protein folding machinery isomer
   4568..4649    -  polyA_signal   SV40 poly(A) signal: SV40 polyadenylation signal
   4672..4740    -  CDS            large T antigen (fragment): large T antigen from SV40 (simian virus 40)
   4756..4888    +  CDS            TcR (fragment): tetracycline efflux protein; tet; confers resistance to tetracycline
   5068..5656    -  rep_origin     ori: high-copy-number ColE1/pMB1/pBR322/pUC origin of replication
   5856..6716    -  CDS            AmpR: β-lactamase confers resistance to ampicillin, carbenicillin, and related antibiotics
   6717..6758    -  promoter       AmpR promoter (fragment): bla
>Addgene plasmid #120341 | pGL4.23-MYC-e3 | addgene full sequence | sequence record 234009 | Addgene NGS Result
AGTAAATGCTTTTAAAAAACCTCCCACACCTCCCCCTGAACCTGAAACATAAAATGAATGCAATTGTTGT
TGTTAACTTGTTTATTGCAGCTTATAATGGTTACAAATAAAGCAATAGCATCACAAATTTCACAAATAAA
GCATTTTTTTCACTGCATTCTAGTTGTGGTTTGTCCAAACTCATCAATGTATCTTATCATGTCTGTGGAA
AACGTGTCCCCTTGGTTTCCTCTTTCAGCATTGTCATTTCTTCTGAAAGGTGAGCAGCTATGAATCTGAG
CAAGAGTGAGAAGGTTCGAGCTAACACTTGCTTAGGAGGGCTGGAACTACATCTGAAATAGTTTGGGGTC
TGTAGCTTCTTGTTAGTCCCCAGAATCCCTATAACAGGGATGCTCTAAGACTGTGGTCCTCAAACTCCAC
TGCATAATAGAATCACCTGGGGAGATGTTATAAATCCAAATGCCCAGGTCCCATTTCAGACAAAATCAAA
ATCTTTGCAGCTGGGGTACTAGCAGCAGGATTTAAAAAATCCTCTAGGCAATTCCAAGCTTCAACCCAGT
CTTAGAACAACTGATCTAAGAGTCAAATCCAACAGGAAAGGAAAACATGGCAGAGAGGAAAGCATCCCCA
TCCTTGAGCAGTGTCATCTGCAGAACTACTTCAGCTCATTATGAAGCCGCTCCTCATTACGCCTTACAGG
GCAGCTCGGTTGTCACAAGGAGCTAACAGACTTGAAAGTTGCCCTGGATCACTGCTTTTGTAACACACCC
TTCCAAAGTCTTCTGGAAGCAGGTAAGGGTAGAAAATACCAACAAATACAGCCATGTGGGTAACTCTTGT
GGAAAAAGCATTGGGTTGCGTGCAGACAGCTGGTTCTGGCCCTAGGCTCTTTCACTAATACTACGTAACT
TAAAAAGCATATAACACTTATGCATCAGTTTCTTCAGTAGTGAAATAAAGATAAGAACTGACTTACCCAT
TAGATAAGATGTTGTGGGGTACAAGCCAGAAGACATAGGTCAGCTGTGGCAAAGCATTTTTATTTAACAT
GTTTTCCAGGTCTTCAATGGAACATAAAAAGTTTAGGAGAGAGAAATGTCCCCTTAAACATTTTTTTTCA
ATGAGAGAAGGGAGGAGTCAAGGAGTAGAGTTGGTCGGCCACATGAAAGCTCCCTTCAGAGCAGGCTGCC
GTGGTGCCTGCCCACAAGGGGTACAAGTGGGGCCAGTGATAGGGCAGGAGCTCAGGGTGTGTCCAAGGGC
TGCCCCAGCAAAGACGTTAAGATAGGATATGTTATCTGGGAACAATGGAACAACTGTACCGTTGTCCTAA
ACCTGAATCTGACAAGAGGGGATAAGACTCCAGGAAGCATGTCCCCAAACCACTGGCCAGAGTGGCCCCA
ACAAACCACTGGTCCATTTGTTCATTCCTTTATCTACTTACTCATTCATGTACCTTACAGTAGTGTATGT
CAACTACATATCAAGAATTGTATGGATGTACAAGATTGTAGGAATGCTGGAATGAATAAGGCTCACTCCG
CACCCTCAGGAGGGACAAAGATAAGTAGGGCAAACAAGTGGTATTTAAGTACAACACAATGTGCTAAAGT
ATAATAAAATAACAAGTATAATAGTAAATAGCCACCACTCATTGATGGCCAACTATGCACAGGCACCATA
CTTGGTGCAAGGAACGCCCGTCGTGGCCAGCCACGATAGCCGCGCTGCCTCGTCCTGCAGTTCATTCAGG
GCACCGGACAGGTCGGTCTTGACAAAAAGAACCGGGCGCCCCTGCGCTGACAGCCGGAACACGGCGGCAT
CAGAGCAGCCGATTGTCTGTTGTGCCCAGTCATAGCCGAATAGCCTCTCCACCCAAGCGGCCGGAGAACC
TGCGTGCAATCCATCTTGTTCAATCATGCGAAACGATCCTCATCCTGTCTCTTGATCAGATCTTGATCCC
CTGCGCCATCAGATCCTTGGCGGCAAGAAAGCCATCCAGTTTACTTTGCAGGGCTTCCCAACCTTACCAG
AGGGCGCCCCAGCTGGCAATTCCGGTTCGCTTGCTGTCCATAAAACCGCCCAGTCTAGCTATCGCCATGT
AAGCCCACTGCAAGCTACCTGCTTTCTCTTTGCGCTTGCGTTTTCCCTTGTCCAGATAGCCCAGTAGCTG
ACATTCATCCGGGGTCAGCACCGTTTCTGCGGACTGGCTTTCTACGTGTTCCGCTTCCTTTAGCAGCCCT
TGCGCCCTGAATTTTGTTAAAATTCGCGTTAAATTTTTGTTAAATCAGCTCATTTTTTAACCAATAGGCC
GAAATCGGCAAAATCCCTTATAAATCAAAAGAGTACGTCTCTCAAGGATAAGTAAGTAATATTAAGGTAC
GGGAGGTATTGGACAGGCCGCAATAAAATATCTTTATTTTCATTACATCTGTGTGTTGGTTTTTTGTGTG
AATCGATAGTACTAACATACGCTCTCCATCAAAACAAAACGAAACAAAACAAACTAGCAAAATAGGCTGT
CCCCAGTGCAAGTGCAGGTGCCAGAACATTTCTCTGGCCTAACTGGCCGGTACCTGAGCTCGCTAGCCTC
GAGGATATCAAGATCTGGCCTCGGCGGCCAAGCTTACCCCCGAGCTGTGCTGCTCGCGGCCGCCACCGCC
GGGCCCCGGCCGTCCCTGGCTCCCCTCCTGCCTCGAGAAGGGCAGGGCTTCTCAGAGGCTTGGCGGGAAA
AAGAACGGAGGGAGGGATCGCGCTGAGTATAAAAGCCGGTTTTCGGGGCTTTATCTAACTCGCTGTAGTA
ATTCCGGCAATCCGGTACTGTTGGTAAAGCCACCATGGAAGACGCCAAAAACATAAAGAAAGGCCCGGCG
CCATTCTATCCGCTGGAAGATGGAACCGCTGGAGAGCAACTGCATAAGGCTATGAAGAGATACGCCCTGG
TTCCTGGAACAATTGCTTTTACAGATGCACATATCGAGGTGGACATCACTTACGCTGAGTACTTCGAAAT
GTCCGTTCGGTTGGCAGAAGCTATGAAACGATATGGGCTGAATACAAATCACAGAATCGTCGTATGCAGT
GAAAACTCTCTTCAATTCTTTATGCCGGTGTTGGGCGCGTTATTTATCGGAGTTGCAGTTGCGCCCGCGA
ACGACATTTATAATGAACGTGAATTGCTCAACAGTATGGGCATTTCGCAGCCTACCGTGGTGTTCGTTTC
CAAAAAGGGGTTGCAAAAAATTTTGAACGTGCAAAAAAAGCTCCCAATCATCCAAAAAATTATTATCATG
GATTCTAAAACGGATTACCAGGGATTTCAGTCGATGTACACGTTCGTCACATCTCATCTACCTCCCGGTT
TTAATGAATACGATTTTGTGCCAGAGTCCTTCGATAGGGACAAGACAATTGCACTGATCATGAACTCCTC
TGGATCTACTGGTCTGCCTAAAGGTGTCGCTCTGCCTCATAGAACTGCCTGCGTGAGATTCTCGCATGCC
AGAGATCCTATTTTTGGCAATCAAATCATTCCGGATACTGCGATTTTAAGTGTTGTTCCATTCCATCACG
GTTTTGGAATGTTTACTACACTCGGATATTTGATATGTGGATTTCGAGTCGTCTTAATGTATAGATTTGA
AGAAGAGCTGTTTCTGAGGAGCCTTCAGGATTACAAGATTCAAAGTGCGCTGCTGGTGCCAACCCTATTC
TCCTTCTTCGCCAAAAGCACTCTGATTGACAAATACGATTTATCTAATTTACACGAAATTGCTTCTGGTG
GCGCTCCCCTCTCTAAGGAAGTCGGGGAAGCGGTTGCCAAGAGGTTCCATCTGCCAGGTATCAGGCAAGG
ATATGGGCTCACTGAGACTACATCAGCTATTCTGATTACACCCGAGGGGGATGATAAACCGGGCGCGGTC
GGTAAAGTTGTTCCATTTTTTGAAGCGAAGGTTGTGGATCTGGATACCGGGAAAACGCTGGGCGTTAATC
AAAGAGGCGAACTGTGTGTGAGAGGTCCTATGATTATGTCCGGTTATGTAAACAATCCGGAAGCGACCAA
CGCCTTGATTGACAAGGATGGATGGCTACATTCTGGAGACATAGCTTACTGGGACGAAGACGAACACTTC
TTCATCGTTGACCGCCTGAAGTCTCTGATTAAGTACAAAGGCTATCAGGTGGCTCCCGCTGAATTGGAAT
CCATCTTGCTCCAACACCCCAACATCTTCGACGCAGGTGTCGCAGGTCTTCCCGACGATGACGCCGGTGA
ACTTCCCGCCGCCGTTGTTGTTTTGGAGCACGGAAAGACGATGACGGAAAAAGAGATCGTGGATTACGTC
GCCAGTCAAGTAACAACCGCGAAAAAGTTGCGCGGAGGAGTTGTGTTTGTGGACGAAGTACCGAAAGGTC
TTACCGGAAAACTCGACGCAAGAAAAATCAGAGAGATCCTCATAAAGGCCAAGAAGGGCGGAAAGATCGC
CGTGTAATTCTAGAGTCGGGGCGGCCGGCCGCTTCGAGCAGACATGATACGATACATTGATGAGTTTGGA
CAAACCACAACTAGAATGCAGTGAAAAAAATGCTTTATTTGTGAAATTTGTGATGCTATTGCTTTATTTG
TAACCATTATAAGCTGCAATAAACAAGTTAACAACAACAATTGCATTCATTTTATGTTTCAGGTTCAGGG
GGAGGTGTGGGAGGTTTTTTAAAGCAAGTAAAACCTCTACAAATGTGGTAAAATCGATAAGGATCCGTCG
ACCGATGCCCTTGAGAGCCTTCAACCCAGTCAGCTCCTTCCGGTGGGCGCGGGGCATGACTATCGTCGCC
GCACTTATGACTGTCTTCTTTATCATGCAACTCGTAGGACAGGTGCCGGCAGCGCTCTTCCGCTTCCTCG
CTCACTGACTCGCTGCGCTCGGTCGTTCGGCTGCGGCGAGCGGTATCAGCTCACTCAAAGGCGGTAATAC
GGTTATCCACAGAATCAGGGGATAACGCAGGAAAGAACATGTGAGCAAAAGGCCAGCAAAAGGCCAGGAA
CCGTAAAAAGGCCGCGTTGCTGGCGTTTTTCCATAGGCTCCGCCCCCCTGACGAGCATCACAAAAATCGA
CGCTCAAGTCAGAGGTGGCGAAACCCGACAGGACTATAAAGATACCAGGCGTTTCCCCCTGGAAGCTCCC
TCGTGCGCTCTCCTGTTCCGACCCTGCCGCTTACCGGATACCTGTCCGCCTTTCTCCCTTCGGGAAGCGT
GGCGCTTTCTCATAGCTCACGCTGTAGGTATCTCAGTTCGGTGTAGGTCGTTCGCTCCAAGCTGGGCTGT
GTGCACGAACCCCCCGTTCAGCCCGACCGCTGCGCCTTATCCGGTAACTATCGTCTTGAGTCCAACCCGG
TAAGACACGACTTATCGCCACTGGCAGCAGCCACTGGTAACAGGATTAGCAGAGCGAGGTATGTAGGCGG
TGCTACAGAGTTCTTGAAGTGGTGGCCTAACTACGGCTACACTAGAAGAACAGTATTTGGTATCTGCGCT
CTGCTGAAGCCAGTTACCTTCGGAAAAAGAGTTGGTAGCTCTTGATCCGGCAAACAAACCACCGCTGGTA
GCGGTGGTTTTTTTGTTTGCAAGCAGCAGATTACGCGCAGAAAAAAAGGATCTCAAGAAGATCCTTTGAT
CTTTTCTACGGGGTCTGACGCTCAGTGGAACGAAAACTCACGTTAAGGGATTTTGGTCATGAGATTATCA
AAAAGGATCTTCACCTAGATCCTTTTAAATTAAAAATGAAGTTTTAAATCAATCTAAAGTATATATGAGT
AAACTTGGTCTGACAGCGGCCGCAAATGCTAAACCACTGCAGTGGTTACCAGTGCTTGATCAGTGAGGCA
CCGATCTCAGCGATCTGCCTATTTCGTTCGTCCATAGTGGCCTGACTCCCCGTCGTGTAGATCACTACGA
TTCGTGAGGGCTTACCATCAGGCCCCAGCGCAGCAATGATGCCGCGAGAGCCGCGTTCACCGGCCCCCGA
TTTGTCAGCAATGAACCAGCCAGCAGGGAGGGCCGAGCGAAGAAGTGGTCCTGCTACTTTGTCCGCCTCC
ATCCAGTCTATGAGCTGCTGTCGTGATGCTAGAGTAAGAAGTTCGCCAGTGAGTAGTTTCCGAAGAGTTG
TGGCCATTGCTACTGGCATCGTGGTATCACGCTCGTCGTTCGGTATGGCTTCGTTCAACTCTGGTTCCCA
GCGGTCAAGCCGGGTCACATGATCACCCATATTATGAAGAAATGCAGTCAGCTCCTTAGGGCCTCCGATC
GTTGTCAGAAGTAAGTTGGCCGCGGTGTTGTCGCTCATGGTAATGGCAGCACTACACAATTCTCTTACCG
TCATGCCATCCGTAAGATGCTTTTCCGTGACCGGCGAGTACTCAACCAAGTCGTTTTGTGAGTAGTGTAT
ACGGCGACCAAGCTGCTCTTGCCCGGCGTCTATACGGGACAACACCGCGCCACATAGCAGTACTTTGAAA
GTGCTCATCATCGGGAATCGTTCTTCGGGGCGGAAAGACTCAAGGATCTTGCCGCTATTGAGATCCAGTT
CGATATAGCCCACTCTTGCACCCAGTTGATCTTCAGCATCTTTTACTTTCACCAGCGTTTCGGGGTGTGC
AAAAACAGGCAAGCAAAATGCCGCAAAGAAGGGAATGAGTGCGACACGAAAATGTTGGATGCTCATACTC
GTCCTTTTTCAATATTATTGAAGCATTTATCAGGGTTACACTGCGGCTCCTCATCGCGATAATAAACCCC
